Addgene plasmid #202372: Talin-T58-L432G-Cterminal-mEmerald
Purpose: Talin(DeltaR4-10)-L432G-mEmerald
Depositing lab: Pakorn Kanchanawong. Depositing organization: National University of Singapore. Publication: Talin determines the nanoscale architecture of focal adhesions. Liu J, Wang Y, Goh WI, Goh H, Baird MA, Ruehland S, Teo S, Bate N, Critchley DR, Davidson MW, Kanchanawong P. Proc Natl Acad Sci U S A. 2015 Sep 1;112(35):E4864-73. doi: 10.1073/pnas.1512025112. Epub 2015 Aug 17. PubMed 26283369.
Backbone
  Vector backbone: pCMV
  Backbone manufacturer: Clontech
  Vector type: Mammalian Expression
  Selectable markers: Neomycin (select with G418)
Growth in bacteria
  Bacterial resistance: Kanamycin, 50 μg/mL
  Growth temperature: 37°C
  Growth strain: DH5alpha
  Copy number: Unknown
Gene/Insert
  Gene/Insert name: Talin(DeltaR4-10)-L432G-mEmerald
Terms and licenses: Academic/Nonprofit Terms; Industry Terms: Not Available to Industry
How to cite: Talin-T58-L432G-Cterminal-mEmerald was a gift from Pakorn Kanchanawong (Addgene plasmid # 202372 ; http://n2t.net/addgene:202372 ; RRID:Addgene_202372)
