[The description below was written by a language model from this plasmid's Addgene catalogue record and pLannotate feature annotations shown in this document.]
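Description:
Talin-T58-L432G-Cterminal-mEmerald is a mammalian expression plasmid of about 9.2 kb, built on a Clontech pCMV-type backbone with the layout typical of N1-style fluorescent protein fusion vectors. It replicates in E. coli from a high-copy ColE1/pUC-type origin and also carries an f1 phage origin. A single NeoR/KanR (aminoglycoside phosphotransferase) gene serves both hosts. The bacterial bla promoter drives it for kanamycin selection, and the SV40 enhancer/early promoter, paired with an HSV TK polyadenylation signal, drives it for G418 selection of transfected mammalian cells. The short ble, bGH poly(A) and SV40 large T antigen fragments in the annotation appear to be backbone remnants rather than functional elements.

The payload is transcribed from the human CMV immediate early enhancer and promoter and terminated by the SV40 poly(A) signal. It encodes a shortened mouse talin-1 (Tln1) reading frame of roughly 4.4 kb, followed after a short linker by mEmerald, a bright monomeric GFP variant, so the fluorescent tag sits at the talin C-terminus. According to the record, this talin lacks rod domains R4 through R10 and carries an L432G substitution. The record does not state the purpose of that mutation, and the feature table does not annotate the deletion junction or the point change.

The associated publication concerns how talin determines the nanoscale architecture of focal adhesions. This suggests the construct is used to express a truncated, C-terminally labelled talin in cultured cells for fluorescence imaging of where the protein's end lies within adhesions.
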