Features (pLannotate 1.2.2; 15 found; start..end, strand, type, name):
     58..361     +  enhancer       CMV enhancer: human cytomegalovirus immediate early enhancer
    362..565     +  promoter       CMV promoter: human cytomegalovirus (CMV) immediate early promoter
    588..632     +  misc_feature   MCS (fragment): multiple cloning site
    640..5076    +  CDS            Tln1 (fragment): TLN1_MOUSE - Also known as Tln. Experimental evidence at protein level: Swiss-Prot protein existence level 1. Probably involved in connections of major cytoskeletal structures to the plasma membrane. High molecular weight cytoskeletal protein concentrated at regions of cell-substratum contact and, in lymphocytes, at cell-cell contacts. From Mus musculus (Mouse).
   5107..5826    +  CDS            mEmerald: brightly fluorescent monomeric variant of GFP mammalian codon-optimized
   5842..5925    +  CDS            large T antigen (fragment): large T antigen from SV40 (simian virus 40)
   5948..6069    +  polyA_signal   SV40 poly(A) signal: SV40 polyadenylation signal
   6103..6531    -  rep_origin     f1 ori (sequence partly withheld): f1 bacteriophage origin of replication; arrow indicates direction of (+) strand synthesis
   6558..6662    +  promoter       AmpR promoter: bla
   6664..7021    +  promoter       SV40 promoter: SV40 enhancer and early promoter
   7056..7850    +  CDS            NeoR/KanR: aminoglycoside phosphotransferase from Tn5; aph(3')-II (or nptII); confers resistance to neomycin, kanamycin, and G418 (Geneticin®)
   7871..8023    +  CDS            ble (fragment): BLE_KLEPN - Experimental evidence at protein level: Swiss-Prot protein existence level 1. Binding protein with a strong affinity to the bleomycin family of antibiotics. Binds to CL990; an antimitotic-antibiotic compound. From Klebsiella pneumoniae.
   8082..8129    +  polyA_signal   HSV TK poly(A) signal: herpes simplex virus thymidine kinase polyadenylation signal (Cole and Stacy, 1985)
   8220..8236    -  polyA_signal   bGH poly(A) signal (fragment): bovine growth hormone polyadenylation signal
   8458..9046    +  rep_origin     ori: high-copy-number ColE1/pMB1/pBR322/pUC origin of replication
>Addgene plasmid #202372 | Talin-T58-L432G-Cterminal-mEmerald | addgene full sequence | sequence record 402912 | Addgene NGS Result
TTATTAATAGTAATCAATTACGGGGTCATTAGTTCATAGCCCATATATGGAGTTCCGCGTTACATAACTT
ACGGTAAATGGCCCGCCTGGCTGACCGCCCAACGACCCCCGCCCATTGACGTCAATAATGACGTATGTTC
CCATAGTAACGCCAATAGGGACTTTCCATTGACGTCAATGGGTGGAGTATTTACGGTAAACTGCCCACTT
GGCAGTACATCAAGTGTATCATATGCCAAGTACGCCCCCTATTGACGTCAATGACGGTAAATGGCCCGCC
TGGCATTATGCCCAGTACATGACCTTATGGGACTTTCCTACTTGGCAGTACATCTACGTATTAGTCATCG
CTATTACCATGGTGATGCGGTTTTGGCAGTACATCAATGGGCGTGGATAGCGGTTTGACTCACGGGGATT
TCCAAGTCTCCACCCCATTGACGTCAATGGGAGTTTGTTTTGGCACCAAAATCAACGGGACTTTCCAAAA
TGTCGTAACAACTCCGCCCCATTGACGCAAATGGGCGGTAGGCGTGTACGGTGGGAGGTCTATATAAGCA
GAGCTGGTTTAGTGAACCGTCAGATCCGCTAGCGCTACCGGACTCAGATCTCGAGCTCAAGCTTCGAATT
CTAGCCACCATGGTTGCGCTTTCGCTGAAGATTAGCATTGGGAATGTGGTGAAGACGATGCAATTTGAGC
CATCTACCATGGTGTACGACGCCTGCCGCATGATTCGTGAGCGGATCCCAGAGGCCCTGGCTGGCCCTCC
CAACGACTTTGGGCTCTTTCTGTCAGATGATGACCCCAAAAAAGGCATCTGGCTAGAGGCTGGGAAAGCT
TTGGACTACTACATGCTCCGAAATGGGGACACCATGGAGTACAGAAAAAAGCAGAGACCCCTGAAGATAC
GGATGTTAGACGGAACGGTGAAGACTATCATGGTGGATGACTCCAAGACCGTCACAGACATGCTCATGAC
CATTTGTGCCCGAATTGGTATCACCAACCATGATGAGTATTCACTGGTTCGAGAGCTGATGGAAGAAAAG
AAAGATGAGGGGACAGGGACCCTGAGAAAAGACAAGACCCTACTGCGAGATGAAAAGAAGATGGAGAAGC
TAAAGCAGAAGTTGCACACAGACGATGAGTTGAACTGGCTGGACCATGGGCGGACACTGAGGGAACAGGG
AGTGGAAGAGCATGAGACGTTGCTGCTGCGGAGAAAGTTCTTCTACTCAGACCAGAATGTGGATTCCCGA
GACCCTGTACAGCTGAACCTTCTCTATGTGCAGGCACGAGATGACATCCTGAATGGCTCCCATCCTGTCT
CCTTTGACAAGGCCTGTGAATTTGCAGGCTTCCAGTGCCAGATCCAGTTTGGACCTCACAATGAACAGAA
GCACAAGGCTGGCTTCCTTGACCTGAAGGACTTCCTGCCCAAGGAGTATGTGAAGCAGAAGGGAGAGCGT
AAGATCTTTCAGGCACACAAGAATTGTGGGCAGATGAGTGAAATTGAGGCCAAGGTACGCTACGTGAAGC
TGGCCCGTTCCCTCAAGACTTACGGTGTCTCCTTCTTCCTAGTCAAGGAAAAGATGAAGGGGAAGAATAA
ACTGGTGCCCAGGCTGTTGGGCATCACTAAGGAGTGTGTGATGCGTGTGGATGAGAAGACCAAGGAGGTG
ATTCAGGAATGGAGCCTCACCAACATCAAACGCTGGGCTGCCTCTCCCAAGAGCTTTACTCTGGACTTTG
GAGACTATCAGGATGGCTACTACTCAGTACAGACGACAGAAGGCGAGCAGATCGCACAGCTCATTGCTGG
CTACATAGATATCATCCTTAAGAAGAAAAAAAGCAAGGACCATTTTGGGCTGGAGGGAGATGAAGAGTCT
ACTATGTTGGAGGACTCAGTGTCTCCCAAAAAGTCAACAGTCGGTCAGCAGCAGTACAACCGAGTGGGGA
AAGTGGAGCACGGCTCTGTGGCTCTGCCAGCCATCATGCGCTCTGGAGCCTCTGGTCCTGAGAATTTCCA
GGTGGGGAGCATGCCACCTGCCCAGCAGCAGATCACCAGTGGCCAGATGCACCGAGGACACATGCCACCT
CTGACTTCAGCCCAGCAGGCGCTCACTGGAACCATTAACTCCAGCATGCAGGCTGTGCAGGCTGCCCAGG
CCACTCTGGATGACTTTGAGACTCTACCCCCTCTTGGCCAGGATGCTGCCTCCAAAGCTTGGCGTAAGAA
CAAGATGGATGAATCAAAGCATGAGATCCACTCCCAGGTAGATGCCATCACAGCTGGCACTGCCTCTGTG
GTAAACCTGACAGCAGGAGATCCTGCAGAGACAGACTATACAGCAGTGGGCTGTGCAGTCACCACCATCT
CTTCCAACCTGACGGAGATGTCCCGTGGGGTGAAGCTATTGGCTGCCCTGCTGGAGGATGAAGGCGGCAA
TGGCCGGCCCCTTCTGCAAGCAGCAAAGGGCCTTGCAGGGGCTGTGTCGGAACTGCTTCGCAGTGCTCAG
CCCGCCAGCGCTGAGCCTCGTCAGAACCTGCTGCAGGCAGCCGGGAACGTGGGCCAGGCCAGTGGGGAGC
TGTTGCAGCAAATTGGGGAAAGTGACACTGACCCCCACTTCCAGGATGTTCTAATGCAGCTAGCAAACGC
AGTGGCAAGTGCTGCAGCCGCCCTGGTCCTCAAGGCCAAGAGTGTGGCCCAGCGCACAGAGGATTCCGGG
CTTCAGACCCAAGTGATTGCTGCAGCTACGCAATGTGCTCTGTCCACTTCCCAGCTGGTGGCCTGTACCA
AGGTGGTAGCACCTACAATCAGCTCACCTGTGTGCCAAGAACAGCTAGTCGAGGCTGGGCGACTGGTGGC
CAAAGCTGTGGAGGGCTGTGTGTCTGCCTCGCAAGCAGCTACAGAAGATGGACAGCTGCTTCGAGGGGTA
GGAGCAGCAGCCACGGCTGTCACCCAGGCCCTCAATGAGCTGCTGCAGCACGTGAAGGCCCACGCCACCG
GAGCTGGGCCTGCCGGTCGGTATGACCAAGCCACTGATACCATCCTCACCGTCACTGAAAACATCTTCAG
CTCCATGGGTGATGCTGGGGAGATGGTGCGCCAGGCCCGCATCCTGGCCCAAGCCACCTCAGACCTGGTC
AATGCTATCAAGGCCGATGCTGAGGGGGAGAGTGATCTGGAGAACTCTAGAAAGCTCCTGAGTGCTGCCA
AGATCCTCGCTGATGCCACCGCCAAGATGGTGGAGGCGGCCAAGGGAGCAGCCGCCCACCCTGACAGTGA
GGAACAGCAGCAGCGACTGCGTGAAGCAGCTGAGGGGCTTCGCATGGCCACCAATGCAGCTGCGCAGAAC
GCCATCAAGAAAGGTACCCAGGCCTGCATTACAGCAGCCAGTGCTGTGTCTGGTATCATTGCTGACCTCG
ACACCACCATCATGTTCGCTACTGCTGGCACACTTAACCGTGAGGGTGCTGAAACTTTTGCTGACCACCG
GGAGGGTATCTTAAAGACAGCAAAGGTTCTTGTGGAGGACACCAAGGTCCTAGTGCAGAATGCAGCTGGG
AGCCAGGAGAAGTTGGCACAAGCCGCCCAGTCCTCCGTGGCCACCATTACCCGCCTCGCTGATGTGGTCA
AGCTCGGTGCAGCCAGCCTAGGAGCCGAAGACCCTGAAACTCAGGTGGTGCTGATCAATGCAGTAAAGGA
CGTAGCCAAGGCCCTGGGTGACCTCATCAGCGCTACGAAGGCTGCAGCGGGCAAAGTTGGGGATGACCCT
GCAGTGTGGCAGCTCAAGAACTCTGCCAAGGTGATGGTGACCAATGTGACATCATTGCTCAAGACAGTGA
AGGCTGTGGAAGATGAGGCCACCAAAGGCACACGGGCCCTAGAGGCAACCACAGAGCACATACGTCAGGA
ACTGGCGGTCTTCTGTTCCCCAGAGCCACCTGCCAAGACCTCTACCCCTGAAGACTTCATCCGAATGACC
AAGGGTATTACTATGGCAACAGCCAAAGCCGTTGCTGCTGGCAATTCCTGTCGACAGGAAGATGTCATTG
CCACAGCCAATCTGAGCCGACGGGCTATTGCGGACATGCTTCGGGCTTGCAAGGAAGCAGCTTTCCACCC
AGAAGTGGCACCTGATGTACGGCTCCGAGCCCTGCACTATGGCCGGGAGTGTGCCAATGGTTACCTGGAA
CTGCTGGACCACGTGCTGCTGACCCTTCAGAAGCCAAACCCAGACCTGAAGCAGCAGCTAACTGGACACT
CAAAGCGGGTTGCTGGCTCTGTGACTGAGCTCATCCAGGCTGCTGAAGCCATGAAAGGAACAGAGTGGGT
GGACCCAGAGGACCCTACTGTCATTGCTGAGAATGAGCTCTTGGGAGCCGCAGCCGCCATCGAGGCTGCA
GCCAAGAAGCTGGAGCAGCTGAAGCCCAGGGCCAAACCCAAGGAGGCGGATGAGTCCTTGAACTTTGAGG
AACAAATCCTAGAAGCTGCCAAGTCCATCGCTGCAGCCACCAGTGCACTGGTAAAGGCTGCGTCAGCAGC
CCAGAGGGAGCTGGTGGCTCAAGGAAAGGTGGGCGCCATTCCAGCCAATGCACTGGATGATGGGCAGTGG
TCGCAGGGCCTCATTTCCGCTGCCCGTATGGTGGCTGCGGCCACCAACAATCTGTGTGAAGCAGCTAACG
CAGCTGTCCAGGGCCATGCTAGCCAGGAGAAACTCATTTCCTCAGCCAAGCAAGTAGCTGCCTCCACAGC
TCAGCTCCTGGTAGCTTGCAAGGTCAAAGCAGATCAGGACTCTGAGGCAATGAAACGGCTCCAGGCTGCT
GGCAATGCAGTGAAGAGGGCCTCAGATAACCTGGTAAAGGCGGCCCAGAAAGCTGCAGCCTTCGAAGACC
AGGAGAATGAGACGGTGGTGGTGAAGGAGAAAATGGTTGGGGGCATTGCCCAGATTATCGCAGCACAGGA
AGAGATGCTTCGGAAGGAACGAGAGCTGGAAGAGGCTCGGAAAAAGCTCGCCCAGATCCGGCAGCAGCAG
TACAAGTTCTTGCCTTCAGAGCTTCGAGACGAGCACGGCTCCGCGTCCCGATCACCGGTCGCCACCATGG
TGAGCAAGGGCGAGGAGCTGTTCACCGGGGTGGTGCCCATCCTGGTCGAGCTGGACGGCGACGTAAACGG
CCACAAGTTCAGCGTGTCCGGCGAGGGCGAGGGCGATGCCACCTACGGCAAGCTGACCCTGAAGTTCATC
TGCACCACCGGCAAGCTGCCCGTGCCCTGGCCCACCCTCGTGACCACCTTGACCTACGGCGTGCAGTGCT
TCGCCCGCTACCCCGACCACATGAAGCAGCACGACTTCTTCAAGTCCGCCATGCCCGAAGGCTACGTCCA
GGAGCGCACCATCTTCTTCAAGGACGACGGCAACTACAAGACCCGCGCCGAGGTGAAGTTCGAGGGCGAC
ACCCTGGTGAACCGCATCGAGCTGAAGGGCATCGACTTCAAGGAGGACGGCAACATCCTGGGGCACAAGC
TGGAGTACAACTACAACAGCCACAAGGTCTATATCACCGCCGACAAGCAGAAGAACGGCATCAAGGTGAA
CTTCAAGACCCGCCACAACATCGAGGACGGCAGCGTGCAGCTCGCCGACCACTACCAGCAGAACACCCCC
ATCGGCGACGGCCCCGTGCTGCTGCCCGACAACCACTACCTGAGCACCCAGTCCAAGCTGAGCAAAGACC
CCAACGAGAAGCGCGATCACATGGTCCTGCTGGAGTTCGTGACCGCCGCCGGGATCACTCTCGGCATGGA
CGAGCTGTACAAGTAAGCGGCCGCGACTCTAGATCATAATCAGCCATACCACATTTGTAGAGGTTTTACT
TGCTTTAAAAAACCTCCCACACCTCCCCCTGAACCTGAAACATAAAATGAATGCAATTGTTGTTGTTAAC
TTGTTTATTGCAGCTTATAATGGTTACAAATAAAGCAATAGCATCACAAATTTCACAAATAAAGCATTTT
TTTCACTGCATTCTAGTTGTGGTTTGTCCAAACTCATCAATGTATCTTAAGGCGTAAATTGTAAGCGTTA
ATATTTTGTTAAAATTCGCGTTAAATTTTTGTTAAATCAGCTCATTTTTTAACCAATAGGCCGAAATCGG
CAAAATCCCTTATAAATCAAAAGAATAGACCGAGATAGGGT
[37 nt withheld, positions 6202-6238]
AAAGAACGTGGACTCCAACGTCAAAGG
[49 nt withheld, positions 6266-6314]
T
[91 nt withheld, positions 6316-6406]
G
[124 nt withheld, positions 6408-6531]
CAGGTGGCACTTTTCGGGGAAATGTGCGCGGAACCCCTATTTGTTTATTTTTCTAAATACATTCAAATAT
GTATCCGCTCATGAGACAATAACCCTGATAAATGCTTCAATAATATTGAAAAAGGAAGAGTCCTGAGGCG
GAAAGAACCAGCTGTGGAATGTGTGTCAGTTAGGGTGTGGAAAGTCCCCAGGCTCCCCAGCAGGCAGAAG
TATGCAAAGCATGCATCTCAATTAGTCAGCAACCAGGTGTGGAAAGTCCCCAGGCTCCCCAGCAGGCAGA
AGTATGCAAAGCATGCATCTCAATTAGTCAGCAACCATAGTCCCGCCCCTAACTCCGCCCATCCCGCCCC
TAACTCCGCCCAGTTCCGCCCATTCTCCGCCCCATGGCTGACTAATTTTTTTTATTTATGCAGAGGCCGA
GGCCGCCTCGGCCTCTGAGCTATTCCAGAAGTAGTGAGGAGGCTTTTTTGGAGGCCTAGGCTTTTGCAAA
GATCGATCAAGAGACAGGATGAGGATCGTTTCGCATGATTGAACAAGATGGATTGCACGCAGGTTCTCCG
GCCGCTTGGGTGGAGAGGCTATTCGGCTATGACTGGGCACAACAGACAATCGGCTGCTCTGATGCCGCCG
TGTTCCGGCTGTCAGCGCAGGGGCGCCCGGTTCTTTTTGTCAAGACCGACCTGTCCGGTGCCCTGAATGA
ACTGCAAGACGAGGCAGCGCGGCTATCGTGGCTGGCCACGACGGGCGTTCCTTGCGCAGCTGTGCTCGAC
GTTGTCACTGAAGCGGGAAGGGACTGGCTGCTATTGGGCGAAGTGCCGGGGCAGGATCTCCTGTCATCTC
ACCTTGCTCCTGCCGAGAAAGTATCCATCATGGCTGATGCAATGCGGCGGCTGCATACGCTTGATCCGGC
TACCTGCCCATTCGACCACCAAGCGAAACATCGCATCGAGCGAGCACGTACTCGGATGGAAGCCGGTCTT
GTCGATCAGGATGATCTGGACGAAGAGCATCAGGGGCTCGCGCCAGCCGAACTGTTCGCCAGGCTCAAGG
CGAGCATGCCCGACGGCGAGGATCTCGTCGTGACCCATGGCGATGCCTGCTTGCCGAATATCATGGTGGA
AAATGGCCGCTTTTCTGGATTCATCGACTGTGGCCGGCTGGGTGTGGCGGACCGCTATCAGGACATAGCG
TTGGCTACCCGTGATATTGCTGAAGAGCTTGGCGGCGAATGGGCTGACCGCTTCCTCGTGCTTTACGGTA
TCGCCGCTCCCGATTCGCAGCGCATCGCCTTCTATCGCCTTCTTGACGAGTTCTTCTGAGCGGGACTCTG
GGGTTCGAAATGACCGACCAAGCGACGCCCAACCTGCCATCACGAGATTTCGATTCCACCGCCGCCTTCT
ATGAAAGGTTGGGCTTCGGAATCGTTTTCCGGGACGCCGGCTGGATGATCCTCCAGCGCGGGGATCTCAT
GCTGGAGTTCTTCGCCCACCCTAGGGGGAGGCTAACTGAAACACGGAAGGAGACAATACCGGAAGGAACC
CGCGCTATGACGGCAATAAAAAGACAGAATAAAACGCACGGTGTTGGGTCGTTTGTTCATAAACGCGGGG
TTCGGTCCCAGGGCTGGCACTCTGTCGATACCCCACCGAGACCCCATTGGGGCCAATACGCCCGCGTTTC
TTCCTTTTCCCCACCCCACCCCCCAAGTTCGGGTGAAGGCCCAGGGCTCGCAGCCAACGTCGGGGCGGCA
GGCCCTGCCATAGCCTCAGGTTACTCATATATACTTTAGATTGATTTAAAACTTCATTTTTAATTTAAAA
GGATCTAGGTGAAGATCCTTTTTGATAATCTCATGACCAAAATCCCTTAACGTGAGTTTTCGTTCCACTG
AGCGTCAGACCCCGTAGAAAAGATCAAAGGATCTTCTTGAGATCCTTTTTTTCTGCGCGTAATCTGCTGC
TTGCAAACAAAAAAACCACCGCTACCAGCGGTGGTTTGTTTGCCGGATCAAGAGCTACCAACTCTTTTTC
CGAAGGTAACTGGCTTCAGCAGAGCGCAGATACCAAATACTGTTCTTCTAGTGTAGCCGTAGTTAGGCCA
CCACTTCAAGAACTCTGTAGCACCGCCTACATACCTCGCTCTGCTAATCCTGTTACCAGTGGCTGCTGCC
AGTGGCGATAAGTCGTGTCTTACCGGGTTGGACTCAAGACGATAGTTACCGGATAAGGCGCAGCGGTCGG
GCTGAACGGGGGGTTCGTGCACACAGCCCAGCTTGGAGCGAACGACCTACACCGAACTGAGATACCTACA
GCGTGAGCTATGAGAAAGCGCCACGCTTCCCGAAGGGAGAAAGGCGGACAGGTATCCGGTAAGCGGCAGG
GTCGGAACAGGAGAGCGCACGAGGGAGCTTCCAGGGGGAAACGCCTGGTATCTTTATAGTCCTGTCGGGT
TTCGCCACCTCTGACTTGAGCGTCGATTTTTGTGATGCTCGTCAGGGGGGCGGAGCCTATGGAAAAACGC
CAGCAACGCGGCCTTTTTACGGTTCCTGGCCTTTTGCTGGCCTTTTGCTCACATGTTCTTTCCTGCGTTA
TCCCCTGATTCTGTGGATAACCGTATTACCGCCATGCATTAG
